Addgene plasmid #120053: pMaCTag-Z10
Purpose: Template for C-terminal PCR tagging of mammalian genes (Zeocin selection) with mKOk
Depositing lab: Michael Knop. Depositing organization: Universitaet Heidelberg. Publication: CRISPR-Cas12a-assisted PCR tagging of mammalian genes. Fueller J, Herbst K, Meurer M, Gubicza K, Kurtulmus B, Knopf JD, Kirrmaier D, Buchmuller BC, Pereira G, Lemberg MK, Knop M. J Cell Biol. 2020 Jun 1;219(6). pii: 151766. doi: 10.1083/jcb.201910210. PubMed 32406907.
Backbone
  Vector backbone: pFA6a
  Backbone size w/o insert (bp): 2412
  Vector type: PCR Template
  Selectable markers: Zeocin
Growth in bacteria
  Bacterial resistance: Ampicillin, 100 μg/mL
  Growth temperature: 37°C
  Growth strain: DH5alpha
  Copy number: High Copy
Gene/Insert
  Gene/Insert name: mKOk
  Species: H. sapiens (human)
  Promoter: None
  Tag / fusion protein: mKOk (C terminal on backbone)
  Cloning method: Restriction Enzyme; 5′ cloning site BamHI (not destroyed); 3′ cloning site SpeI (not destroyed)
  Sequencing primers: 5′ SP6; 3′ AAACCACAACTAGAATGCAGTG
Terms and licenses: Academic/Nonprofit Terms; Industry Terms: Not Available to Industry
Depositor comments: Template plasmid for C-terminal PCR tagging of mammalian genes. For M1 and M2 tagging oligo design please visit www.pcr-tagging.com Please visit https://www.biorxiv.org/content/early/2018/11/20/473876 for BioRxiv preprint
How to cite: pMaCTag-Z10 was a gift from Michael Knop (Addgene plasmid # 120053 ; http://n2t.net/addgene:120053 ; RRID:Addgene_120053)
