[The description below was written by a language model from this plasmid's Addgene catalogue record and pLannotate feature annotations shown in this document.]
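Description:
pMaCTag-Z10 is a PCR template plasmid built on the pFA6a backbone, intended not for direct expression but as the source of a tagging cassette for C-terminal tagging of endogenous mammalian genes in the CRISPR-Cas12a-assisted PCR tagging approach. It is maintained in E. coli as a high-copy plasmid through a ColE1/pUC-type origin and selected with ampicillin via the β-lactamase gene. Short remnants of lacI, rop and bom, along with flanking SP6 and T7 promoters, are backbone features. Both the depositor and the repository-sequenced records are 4,519 nt and carry the same set of features, differing only in where numbering starts.

The cassette begins with a promoterless coding sequence for mKOκ, a constitutively fluorescent orange protein derived from the coral Verrillofungia concinna (the catalogue's "human" species entry presumably reflects the intended host rather than the origin of the gene), followed by an SV40 polyadenylation signal. The lack of a promoter fits the design: after in-frame integration at the 3′ end of a target gene, the fusion is driven by the endogenous promoter. Downstream, two loxP sites bracket an SV40 enhancer/early promoter driving BleoR (Sh ble) with a bGH poly(A) signal, giving Zeocin selection of tagged mammalian cells, and a human U6 promoter. Because the U6 promoter sits at the end of the cassette with no guide annotated after it, the Cas12a crRNA is presumably supplied by the reverse tagging oligo, so the PCR product would encode both the tag and the guide. The M1 and M2 tagging oligos are designed per target gene. The loxP arrangement should permit Cre-mediated removal of the marker and U6 promoter after integration.
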