Features (pLannotate 1.2.2; 16 found; start..end, strand, type, name):
     64..714     +  CDS            mKO&kappa;: mKO&kappa; is a basic (constitutively fluorescent) orange fluorescent protein published in 2008, derived from Verrillofungia concinna. It has low acid sensitivity.
    724..845     +  polyA_signal   SV40 poly(A) signal: SV40 polyadenylation signal
    852..885     +  protein_bind   loxP: Cre-mediated recombination occurs in the 8-bp core sequence (GCATACAT). Cre recombinase
    892..1208    +  promoter       SV40 promoter: SV40 enhancer and early promoter
   1221..1595    +  CDS            BleoR: antibiotic-binding protein; Sh ble from Streptoalloteichus hindustanus; confers resistance to bleomycin, phleomycin, and Zeocin™
   1605..1829    +  polyA_signal   bGH poly(A) signal: bovine growth hormone polyadenylation signal
   1836..2076    +  promoter       U6 promoter: RNA polymerase III promoter for human U6 snRNA
   2086..2119    +  protein_bind   loxP: Cre-mediated recombination occurs in the 8-bp core sequence (GCATACAT). Cre recombinase
   2157..2175    -  promoter       T7 promoter: promoter for bacteriophage T7 RNA polymerase
   2197..2250    -  CDS            lacI (fragment): lac repressor; lacI; The lac repressor binds to the lac operator to inhibit transcription in E. coli. This inhibition can be relieved by adding lactose or isopropyl-β-D-thiogalactopyranoside (IPTG).
   2433..3021    -  rep_origin     ori: high-copy-number ColE1/pMB1/pBR322/pUC origin of replication
   3192..4052    -  CDS            AmpR: β-lactamase; bla; confers resistance to ampicillin, carbenicillin, and related antibiotics
   4053..4157    -  promoter       AmpR promoter: bla
   4252..4287    +  CDS            rop (fragment): Rop protein, which maintains plasmids at low copy number; rop
   4389..4440    +  misc_feature   bom (fragment): basis of mobility region from pBR322
   4503..2       +  promoter       SP6 promoter (across the origin): promoter for bacteriophage SP6 RNA polymerase
>Addgene plasmid #120053 | pMaCTag-Z10 | depositor full sequence | sequence record 228128 | pMaCTag-Z10 sequence 4519 bps
GAACGCGGCCGCCAGCTGAAGCTTCGTACGTCAGGTGGAGGAGGTAGTGGCGGAGGCGGATCCGTGAGTG
TGATTAAACCAGAGATGAAGATGAGGTACTACATGGACGGCTCCGTCAATGGGCATGAGTTCACAATTGA
AGGTGAAGGCACAGGCAGACCTTACGAGGGACATCAAGAGATGACACTACGCGTCACAATGGCCGAAGGC
GGGCCAATGCCTTTCGCGTTTGACTTAGTGTCACACGTGTTCTGTTACGGCCACAGAGTTTTTACTAAAT
ATCCAGAAGAGATACCAGACTATTTCAAACAAGCATTTCCTGAAGGCCTGTCATGGGAAAGGTCGTTGGA
GTTCGAAGATGGTGGGTCCGCTTCAGTCAGTGCGCATATAAGCCTTAGAGGAAACACCTTCTACCACAAA
TCCAAATTTACTGGGGTTAACTTTCCTGCCGATGGTCCTATCATGCAAAACCAAAGTGTTGATTGGGAGC
CATCAACCGAGAAAATTACTGCCAGCGACGGAGTTCTGAAGGGTGATGTTACGATGTACCTAAAACTTGA
AGGAGGCGGCAATCACAAATGCCAATTCAAGACTACTTACAAGGCGGCAAAAGAAATTCTTGAAATGCCA
GGAGATCATTACATCGGTCATCGCCTCGTCAGGAAAACCGAAGGCAACATTACTGAGCAAGTAGAAGATG
CAGTAGCTCATTCCTGAACTAGTAACTTGTTTATTGCAGCTTATAATGGTTACAAATAAAGCAATAGCAT
CACAAATTTCACAAATAAAGCATTTTTTTCACTGCATTCTAGTTGTGGTTTGTCCAAACTCATCAATGTA
TCTTAGTCGATATAACTTCGTATAGCATACATTATACGAAGTTATGTCGACGGTGTGGAAAGTCCCCAGG
CTCCCCAGCAGGCAGAAGTATGCAAAGCATGCATCTCAATTAGTCAGCAACCAGGTGTGGAAAGTCCCCA
GGCTCCCCAGCAGGCAGAAGTATGCAAAGCATGCATCTCAATTAGTCAGCAACCATAGTCCCGCCCCTAA
CTCCGCCCATCCCGCCCCTAACTCCGCCCAGTTCCGCCCATTCTCCGCCCCATGGCTGACTAATTTTTTT
TATTTATGCAGAGGCCGAGGCCGCCTCGGCCTCTGAGCTATTCCAGAAGTAGTGAGGAGGCTTTTTTGGA
GGCCTAGGCTTTTGCAAAGAATTCGCCACCATGGCCAAGTTGACCAGTGCCGTTCCGGTGCTCACCGCGC
GCGACGTCGCCGGAGCGGTCGAGTTCTGGACCGACCGGCTCGGGTTCTCCCGGGACTTCGTGGAGGACGA
CTTCGCCGGTGTGGTCCGGGACGACGTGACCCTGTTCATCAGCGCGGTCCAGGACCAGGTGGTGCCGGAC
AACACCCTGGCCTGGGTGTGGGTGCGCGGCCTGGACGAGCTGTACGCCGAGTGGTCGGAGGTCGTGTCCA
CGAACTTCCGGGACGCCTCCGGGCCGGCCATGACCGAGATCGGCGAGCAGCCGTGGGGGCGGGAGTTCGC
CCTGCGCGACCCGGCCGGCAACTGCGTGCACTTCGTGGCCGAGGAGCAGGACTGACTGCAGCGACTGTGC
CTTCTAGTTGCCAGCCATCTGTTGTTTGCCCCTCCCCCGTGCCTTCCTTGACCCTGGAAGGTGCCACTCC
CACTGTCCTTTCCTAATAAAATGAGGAAATTGCATCGCATTGTCTGAGTAGGTGTCATTCTATTCTGGGG
GGTGGGGTGGGGCAGGACAGCAAGGGGGAGGATTGGGAAGACAATAGCAGGCATGCTGGGGATGCGGTGG
GCTCTATGGCTCGAGGAGGGCCTATTTCCCATGATTCCTTCATATTTGCATATACGATACAAGGCTGTTA
GAGAGATAATTGGAATTAATTTGACTGTAAACACAAAGATATTAGTACAAAATACGTGACGTAGAAAGTA
ATAATTTCTTGGGTAGTTTGCAGTTTTAAAATTATGTTTTAAAATGGACTATCATATGCTTACCGTAACT
TGAAAGTATTTCGATTTCTTGGCTTTATATATCTTGTGGAAAGGACGAAACACCGATAACTTCGTATAGC
ATACATTATACGAAGTTATGGTACCGATGCAGCTAGCCCGCGGATCTGCCGGTCTCCCTATAGTGAGTCG
TATTAATTTCGATAAGCCAGGTTAACCTGCATTAATGAATCGGCCAACGCGCGGGGAGAGGCGGTTTGCG
TATTGGGCGCTCTTCCGCTTCCTCGCTCACTGACTCGCTGCGCTCGGTCGTTCGGCTGCGGCGAGCGGTA
TCAGCTCACTCAAAGGCGGTAATACGGTTATCCACAGAATCAGGGGATAACGCAGGAAAGAACATGTGAG
CAAAAGGCCAGCAAAAGGCCAGGAACCGTAAAAAGGCCGCGTTGCTGGCGTTTTTCCATAGGCTCCGCCC
CCCTGACGAGCATCACAAAAATCGACGCTCAAGTCAGAGGTGGCGAAACCCGACAGGACTATAAAGATAC
CAGGCGTTTCCCCCTGGAAGCTCCCTCGTGCGCTCTCCTGTTCCGACCCTGCCGCTTACCGGATACCTGT
CCGCCTTTCTCCCTTCGGGAAGCGTGGCGCTTTCTCAATGCTCACGCTGTAGGTATCTCAGTTCGGTGTA
GGTCGTTCGCTCCAAGCTGGGCTGTGTGCACGAACCCCCCGTTCAGCCCGACCGCTGCGCCTTATCCGGT
AACTATCGTCTTGAGTCCAACCCGGTAAGACACGACTTATCGCCACTGGCAGCAGCCACTGGTAACAGGA
TTAGCAGAGCGAGGTATGTAGGCGGTGCTACAGAGTTCTTGAAGTGGTGGCCTAACTACGGCTACACTAG
AAGGACAGTATTTGGTATCTGCGCTCTGCTGAAGCCAGTTACCTTCGGAAAAAGAGTTGGTAGCTCTTGA
TCCGGCAAACAAACCACCGCTGGTAGCGGTGGTTTTTTTGTTTGCAAGCAGCAGATTACGCGCAGAAAAA
AAGGATCTCAAGAAGATCCTTTGATCTTTTCTACGGGGTCTGACGCTCAGTGGAACGAAAACTCACGTTA
AGGGATTTTGGTCATGAGATTATCAAAAAGGATCTTCACCTAGATCCTTTTAAATTAAAAATGAAGTTTT
AAATCAATCTAAAGTATATATGAGTAAACTTGGTCTGACAGTTACCAATGCTTAATCAGTGAGGCACCTA
TCTCAGCGATCTGTCTATTTCGTTCATCCATAGTTGCCTGACTCCCCGTCGTGTAGATAACTACGATACG
GGAGGGCTTACCATCTGGCCCCAGTGCTGCAATGATACCGCGAGACCCACGCTCACCGGCTCCAGATTTA
TCAGCAATAAACCAGCCAGCCGGAAGGGCCGAGCGCAGAAGTGGTCCTGCAACTTTATCCGCCTCCATCC
AGTCTATTAATTGTTGCCGGGAAGCTAGAGTAAGTAGTTCGCCAGTTAATAGTTTGCGCAACGTTGTTGC
CATTGCTACAGGCATCGTGGTGTCACGCTCGTCGTTTGGTATGGCTTCATTCAGCTCCGGTTCCCAACGA
TCAAGGCGAGTTACATGATCCCCCATGTTGTGCAAAAAAGCGGTTAGCTCCTTCGGTCCTCCGATCGTTG
TCAGAAGTAAGTTGGCCGCAGTGTTATCACTCATGGTTATGGCAGCACTGCATAATTCTCTTACTGTCAT
GCCATCCGTAAGATGCTTTTCTGTGACTGGTGAGTACTCAACCAAGTCATTCTGAGAATAGTGTATGCGG
CGACCGAGTTGCTCTTGCCCGGCGTCAATACGGGATAATACCGCGCCACATAGCAGAACTTTAAAAGTGC
TCATCATTGGAAAACGTTCTTCGGGGCGAAAACTCTCAAGGATCTTACCGCTGTTGAGATCCAGTTCGAT
GTAACCCACTCGTGCACCCAACTGATCTTCAGCATCTTTTACTTTCACCAGCGTTTCTGGGTGAGCAAAA
ACAGGAAGGCAAAATGCCGCAAAAAAGGGAATAAGGGCGACACGGAAATGTTGAATACTCATACTCTTCC
TTTTTCAATATTATTGAAGCATTTATCAGGGTTATTGTCTCATGAGCGGATACATATTTGAATGTATTTA
GAAAAATAAACAAATAGGGGTTCCGCGCACATTTCCCCGAAAAGTGCCACCTGACGTCTAAGAAACCATT
ATTATCATGACATTAACCTATAAAAATAGGCGTATCACGAGGCCCTTTCGTCTCGCGCGTTTCGGTGATG
ACGGTGAAAACCTCTGACACATGCAGCTCCCGGAGACGGTCACAGCTTGTCTGTAAGCGGATGCCGGGAG
CAGACAAGCCCGTCAGGGCGCGTCAGCGGGTGTTGGCGGGTGTCGGGGCTGGCTTAACTATGCGGCATCA
GAGCAGATTGTACTGAGAGTGCACCATATGGACATATTGTCGTTAGAACGCGGCTACAATTAATACATAA
CCTTATGTATCATACACATACGATTTAGGTGACACTATA
