Features (pLannotate 1.2.2; 16 found; start..end, strand, type, name):
      1..19      +  promoter       SP6 promoter: promoter for bacteriophage SP6 RNA polymerase
     81..731     +  CDS            mKO&kappa;: mKO&kappa; is a basic (constitutively fluorescent) orange fluorescent protein published in 2008, derived from Verrillofungia concinna. It has low acid sensitivity.
    741..862     +  polyA_signal   SV40 poly(A) signal: SV40 polyadenylation signal
    869..902     +  protein_bind   loxP: Cre-mediated recombination occurs in the 8-bp core sequence (GCATACAT). Cre recombinase
    909..1225    +  promoter       SV40 promoter: SV40 enhancer and early promoter
   1238..1612    +  CDS            BleoR: antibiotic-binding protein; Sh ble from Streptoalloteichus hindustanus; confers resistance to bleomycin, phleomycin, and Zeocin™
   1622..1846    +  polyA_signal   bGH poly(A) signal: bovine growth hormone polyadenylation signal
   1853..2093    +  promoter       U6 promoter: RNA polymerase III promoter for human U6 snRNA
   2103..2136    +  protein_bind   loxP: Cre-mediated recombination occurs in the 8-bp core sequence (GCATACAT). Cre recombinase
   2174..2192    -  promoter       T7 promoter: promoter for bacteriophage T7 RNA polymerase
   2214..2267    -  CDS            lacI (fragment): lac repressor; lacI; The lac repressor binds to the lac operator to inhibit transcription in E. coli. This inhibition can be relieved by adding lactose or isopropyl-β-D-thiogalactopyranoside (IPTG).
   2450..3038    -  rep_origin     ori: high-copy-number ColE1/pMB1/pBR322/pUC origin of replication
   3209..4069    -  CDS            AmpR: β-lactamase; bla; confers resistance to ampicillin, carbenicillin, and related antibiotics
   4070..4174    -  promoter       AmpR promoter: bla
   4269..4304    +  CDS            rop (fragment): Rop protein, which maintains plasmids at low copy number; rop
   4406..4457    +  misc_feature   bom (fragment): basis of mobility region from pBR322
>Addgene plasmid #120053 | pMaCTag-Z10 | addgene full sequence | sequence record 232662 | Addgene NGS Result
ATTTAGGTGACACTATAGAACGCGGCCGCCAGCTGAAGCTTCGTACGTCAGGTGGAGGAGGTAGTGGCGG
AGGCGGATCCGTGAGTGTGATTAAACCAGAGATGAAGATGAGGTACTACATGGACGGCTCCGTCAATGGG
CATGAGTTCACAATTGAAGGTGAAGGCACAGGCAGACCTTACGAGGGACATCAAGAGATGACACTACGCG
TCACAATGGCCGAAGGCGGGCCAATGCCTTTCGCGTTTGACTTAGTGTCACACGTGTTCTGTTACGGCCA
CAGAGTTTTTACTAAATATCCAGAAGAGATACCAGACTATTTCAAACAAGCATTTCCTGAAGGCCTGTCA
TGGGAAAGGTCGTTGGAGTTCGAAGATGGTGGGTCCGCTTCAGTCAGTGCGCATATAAGCCTTAGAGGAA
ACACCTTCTACCACAAATCCAAATTTACTGGGGTTAACTTTCCTGCCGATGGTCCTATCATGCAAAACCA
AAGTGTTGATTGGGAGCCATCAACCGAGAAAATTACTGCCAGCGACGGAGTTCTGAAGGGTGATGTTACG
ATGTACCTAAAACTTGAAGGAGGCGGCAATCACAAATGCCAATTCAAGACTACTTACAAGGCGGCAAAAG
AAATTCTTGAAATGCCAGGAGATCATTACATCGGTCATCGCCTCGTCAGGAAAACCGAAGGCAACATTAC
TGAGCAAGTAGAAGATGCAGTAGCTCATTCCTGAACTAGTAACTTGTTTATTGCAGCTTATAATGGTTAC
AAATAAAGCAATAGCATCACAAATTTCACAAATAAAGCATTTTTTTCACTGCATTCTAGTTGTGGTTTGT
CCAAACTCATCAATGTATCTTAGTCGATATAACTTCGTATAGCATACATTATACGAAGTTATGTCGACGG
TGTGGAAAGTCCCCAGGCTCCCCAGCAGGCAGAAGTATGCAAAGCATGCATCTCAATTAGTCAGCAACCA
GGTGTGGAAAGTCCCCAGGCTCCCCAGCAGGCAGAAGTATGCAAAGCATGCATCTCAATTAGTCAGCAAC
CATAGTCCCGCCCCTAACTCCGCCCATCCCGCCCCTAACTCCGCCCAGTTCCGCCCATTCTCCGCCCCAT
GGCTGACTAATTTTTTTTATTTATGCAGAGGCCGAGGCCGCCTCGGCCTCTGAGCTATTCCAGAAGTAGT
GAGGAGGCTTTTTTGGAGGCCTAGGCTTTTGCAAAGAATTCGCCACCATGGCCAAGTTGACCAGTGCCGT
TCCGGTGCTCACCGCGCGCGACGTCGCCGGAGCGGTCGAGTTCTGGACCGACCGGCTCGGGTTCTCCCGG
GACTTCGTGGAGGACGACTTCGCCGGTGTGGTCCGGGACGACGTGACCCTGTTCATCAGCGCGGTCCAGG
ACCAGGTGGTGCCGGACAACACCCTGGCCTGGGTGTGGGTGCGCGGCCTGGACGAGCTGTACGCCGAGTG
GTCGGAGGTCGTGTCCACGAACTTCCGGGACGCCTCCGGGCCGGCCATGACCGAGATCGGCGAGCAGCCG
TGGGGGCGGGAGTTCGCCCTGCGCGACCCGGCCGGCAACTGCGTGCACTTCGTGGCCGAGGAGCAGGACT
GACTGCAGCGACTGTGCCTTCTAGTTGCCAGCCATCTGTTGTTTGCCCCTCCCCCGTGCCTTCCTTGACC
CTGGAAGGTGCCACTCCCACTGTCCTTTCCTAATAAAATGAGGAAATTGCATCGCATTGTCTGAGTAGGT
GTCATTCTATTCTGGGGGGTGGGGTGGGGCAGGACAGCAAGGGGGAGGATTGGGAAGACAATAGCAGGCA
TGCTGGGGATGCGGTGGGCTCTATGGCTCGAGGAGGGCCTATTTCCCATGATTCCTTCATATTTGCATAT
ACGATACAAGGCTGTTAGAGAGATAATTGGAATTAATTTGACTGTAAACACAAAGATATTAGTACAAAAT
ACGTGACGTAGAAAGTAATAATTTCTTGGGTAGTTTGCAGTTTTAAAATTATGTTTTAAAATGGACTATC
ATATGCTTACCGTAACTTGAAAGTATTTCGATTTCTTGGCTTTATATATCTTGTGGAAAGGACGAAACAC
CGATAACTTCGTATAGCATACATTATACGAAGTTATGGTACCGATGCAGCTAGCCCGCGGATCTGCCGGT
CTCCCTATAGTGAGTCGTATTAATTTCGATAAGCCAGGTTAACCTGCATTAATGAATCGGCCAACGCGCG
GGGAGAGGCGGTTTGCGTATTGGGCGCTCTTCCGCTTCCTCGCTCACTGACTCGCTGCGCTCGGTCGTTC
GGCTGCGGCGAGCGGTATCAGCTCACTCAAAGGCGGTAATACGGTTATCCACAGAATCAGGGGATAACGC
AGGAAAGAACATGTGAGCAAAAGGCCAGCAAAAGGCCAGGAACCGTAAAAAGGCCGCGTTGCTGGCGTTT
TTCCATAGGCTCCGCCCCCCTGACGAGCATCACAAAAATCGACGCTCAAGTCAGAGGTGGCGAAACCCGA
CAGGACTATAAAGATACCAGGCGTTTCCCCCTGGAAGCTCCCTCGTGCGCTCTCCTGTTCCGACCCTGCC
GCTTACCGGATACCTGTCCGCCTTTCTCCCTTCGGGAAGCGTGGCGCTTTCTCATAGCTCACGCTGTAGG
TATCTCAGTTCGGTGTAGGTCGTTCGCTCCAAGCTGGGCTGTGTGCACGAACCCCCCGTTCAGCCCGACC
GCTGCGCCTTATCCGGTAACTATCGTCTTGAGTCCAACCCGGTAAGACACGACTTATCGCCACTGGCAGC
AGCCACTGGTAACAGGATTAGCAGAGCGAGGTATGTAGGCGGTGCTACAGAGTTCTTGAAGTGGTGGCCT
AACTACGGCTACACTAGAAGAACAGTATTTGGTATCTGCGCTCTGCTGAAGCCAGTTACCTTCGGAAAAA
GAGTTGGTAGCTCTTGATCCGGCAAACAAACCACCGCTGGTAGCGGTGGTTTTTTTGTTTGCAAGCAGCA
GATTACGCGCAGAAAAAAAGGATCTCAAGAAGATCCTTTGATCTTTTCTACGGGGTCTGACGCTCAGTGG
AACGAAAACTCACGTTAAGGGATTTTGGTCATGAGATTATCAAAAAGGATCTTCACCTAGATCCTTTTAA
ATTAAAAATGAAGTTTTAAATCAATCTAAAGTATATATGAGTAAACTTGGTCTGACAGTTACCAATGCTT
AATCAGTGAGGCACCTATCTCAGCGATCTGTCTATTTCGTTCATCCATAGTTGCCTGACTCCCCGTCGTG
TAGATAACTACGATACGGGAGGGCTTACCATCTGGCCCCAGTGCTGCAATGATACCGCGAGACCCACGCT
CACCGGCTCCAGATTTATCAGCAATAAACCAGCCAGCCGGAAGGGCCGAGCGCAGAAGTGGTCCTGCAAC
TTTATCCGCCTCCATCCAGTCTATTAATTGTTGCCGGGAAGCTAGAGTAAGTAGTTCGCCAGTTAATAGT
TTGCGCAACGTTGTTGCCATTGCTACAGGCATCGTGGTGTCACGCTCGTCGTTTGGTATGGCTTCATTCA
GCTCCGGTTCCCAACGATCAAGGCGAGTTACATGATCCCCCATGTTGTGCAAAAAAGCGGTTAGCTCCTT
CGGTCCTCCGATCGTTGTCAGAAGTAAGTTGGCCGCAGTGTTATCACTCATGGTTATGGCAGCACTGCAT
AATTCTCTTACTGTCATGCCATCCGTAAGATGCTTTTCTGTGACTGGTGAGTACTCAACCAAGTCATTCT
GAGAATAGTGTATGCGGCGACCGAGTTGCTCTTGCCCGGCGTCAATACGGGATAATACCGCGCCACATAG
CAGAACTTTAAAAGTGCTCATCATTGGAAAACGTTCTTCGGGGCGAAAACTCTCAAGGATCTTACCGCTG
TTGAGATCCAGTTCGATGTAACCCACTCGTGCACCCAACTGATCTTCAGCATCTTTTACTTTCACCAGCG
TTTCTGGGTGAGCAAAAACAGGAAGGCAAAATGCCGCAAAAAAGGGAATAAGGGCGACACGGAAATGTTG
AATACTCATACTCTTCCTTTTTCAATATTATTGAAGCATTTATCAGGGTTATTGTCTCATGAGCGGATAC
ATATTTGAATGTATTTAGAAAAATAAACAAATAGGGGTTCCGCGCACATTTCCCCGAAAAGTGCCACCTG
ACGTCTAAGAAACCATTATTATCATGACATTAACCTATAAAAATAGGCGTATCACGAGGCCCTTTCGTCT
CGCGCGTTTCGGTGATGACGGTGAAAACCTCTGACACATGCAGCTCCCGGAGACGGTCACAGCTTGTCTG
TAAGCGGATGCCGGGAGCAGACAAGCCCGTCAGGGCGCGTCAGCGGGTGTTGGCGGGTGTCGGGGCTGGC
TTAACTATGCGGCATCAGAGCAGATTGTACTGAGAGTGCACCATATGGACATATTGTCGTTAGAACGCGG
CTACAATTAATACATAACCTTATGTATCATACACATACG
